Addgene plasmid #22770: pCDNA3.1-nv5-ER beta
Depositing lab: Donald McDonnell. Depositing organization: Duke University. Publication: Definition of functionally important mechanistic differences among selective estrogen receptor down-regulators. Wittmann BM, Sherk A, McDonnell DP. Cancer Res. 2007 Oct 1. 67(19):9549-60. 10.1158/0008-5472.CAN-07-1590 PubMed 17909066.
Backbone
  Vector backbone: pCDNA3.1/nv5-DEST
  Backbone size w/o insert (bp): 7136
  Vector type: Mammalian Expression
  Selectable markers: Neomycin (select with G418)
Growth in bacteria
  Bacterial resistance: Ampicillin, 100 μg/mL
  Growth temperature: 37°C
  Growth strain: DH5alpha
  Copy number: High Copy
Gene/Insert
  Gene/Insert name: estrogen receptor beta
  Species: H. sapiens (human)
  Insert size (bp): 2555
  GenBank ID: NM_001437
  Entrez Gene: ESR2 (a.k.a. ER-BETA, ESR-BETA, ESRB, ESTRB, Erb, NR3A2, ODG8)
  Tag / fusion protein: v5 (N terminal on backbone)
  Cloning method: Gateway Cloning
  Sequencing primers: 5′ CMV-F; 3′ BGH-rev
Terms and licenses: Academic/Nonprofit Terms; Industry Terms: Not Available to Industry
How to cite: pCDNA3.1-nv5-ER beta was a gift from Donald McDonnell (Addgene plasmid # 22770 ; http://n2t.net/addgene:22770 ; RRID:Addgene_22770)
