[The description below was written by a language model from this plasmid's Addgene catalogue record.]
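Description:
pCDNA3.1-nv5-ER beta is a mammalian expression plasmid built on the Gateway destination vector pCDNA3.1/nv5-DEST (about 7.1 kb without insert). It carries a roughly 2.6 kb insert encoding human estrogen receptor beta (ESR2, also known as NR3A2), a ligand-activated nuclear receptor transcription factor. The insert was introduced by Gateway recombination, which places the coding sequence downstream of a V5 epitope supplied by the backbone, so the receptor is produced with an N-terminal V5 tag that allows detection or immunoprecipitation with anti-V5 antibodies. The record does not explicitly list the promoter or terminator. However, the recommended sequencing primers (a CMV forward primer and a BGH reverse primer) are consistent with the usual pcDNA3.1 arrangement, in which the insert sits between the strong constitutive CMV immediate-early promoter and the bovine growth hormone polyadenylation signal.

In bacteria the plasmid is maintained at high copy number and selected with ampicillin. In mammalian cells, a neomycin resistance marker permits G418 selection, so the construct can be used for transient transfection or for deriving stable lines. No feature table is provided, so the exact positions of the recombination sites and other backbone elements cannot be confirmed from the record.

The construct is suited to expressing tagged ER beta in cultured mammalian cells, for example to study receptor levels, turnover, or transcriptional activity in response to ligands. The associated publication compares the mechanisms of selective estrogen receptor down-regulators, which suggests the plasmid was used to examine how such compounds affect the receptor.
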