>Addgene plasmid #22770 | pCDNA3.1-nv5-ER beta | addgene partial sequence | sequence record 28607 | 22770 with CMV-F
ACTAGAGAACCCACTGCTTACTGGCTTATCGAAATTAATACGACTCACTATAGGGAGACCCAAGCTGGCT
AGTTAAGCTTACCATGGGTAAGCCTATCCCTAACCCTCTCCTCGGTCTCGATTCTACGGAAAACCTGTAT
TTTCAGGGCCCGGATCCGTCGACGAATTCTGCAGATATCACAAGTTTGTACAAAAAAGCAGGCTTTAAAG
GAACCAATTCAGTCGACGATATAAAAAACTCACCATCTAGCCTTAATTCTCCTTCCTCCTACAACTGCAG
TCAATCCATCTTACCCCTGGAGCACGGCTCCATATACATACCTTCCTCCTATGTAGACAGCCACCATGAA
TATCCAGCCATGACATTCTATAGCCCTGCTGTGATGAATTACAGCATTCCCAGCAATGTCACTAACTTGG
AAGGTGGGCCTGGTCGGCAGACCACAAGCCCAAATGTGTTGTGGCCAACACCTGGGCACCTTTCTCCTTT
AGTGGTCCATCGCCAGTTATCACATCTGTATGCGGAACCTCAAAAGAGTCCCTGGTGTGAAGCAAGATCG
CTAGAACACACCTTACCTGTAAACAGAGAGACACTGAAAAGGAAGGTTAGTGGGAACCGTTGCGCCAGCC
CTGTTACTGGTCCAGGTTCAAAGAGGGATGCTCACTTCTGCGCTGTCTGCAGCGATTACGCATCGGGATA
TCACTATGGAGTCTGGTCGTGTGAAGGATGTAAGGCCTTTTTTAAAAGAAGCATTCAAGGACATAATGAT
TATATTTGTCCAGCTACAAATCAGTGTACAATCGATAAAAACCGGCGCAAGAGCTGCCAGGCCTGCCGAC
TTCGGAAGTGTTACGAAGTGGGAATGGTGAAGTGTGGCTCCCGGAGAGAGAGATGTGGGTACCGCCTTGT
GCGGAGA
