LOCUS       Exported 7117 bp ds-DNA circular SYN 12-MAY-2021
DEFINITION  synthetic circular DNA
ACCESSION   .
VERSION     .
KEYWORDS    pCDNA3.1-nv5-ER beta
SOURCE      synthetic DNA construct
  ORGANISM  synthetic DNA construct
REFERENCE   1 (bases 1 to 7117)
  AUTHORS   Wittmann BM, Sherk A, McDonnell DP
  TITLE     Definition of functionally important mechanistic differences among
            selective estrogen receptor down-regulators.
  JOURNAL   Cancer Res. 2007 Oct 1. 67(19):9549-60.
  PUBMED    17909066
REFERENCE   2 (bases 1 to 7117)
  AUTHORS   .
  TITLE     Direct Submission
  JOURNAL   Exported May 12, 2021 from SnapGene Server 1.1.58
            http://www.snapgene.com
FEATURES             Location/Qualifiers
     source          1..7117
                     /organism="synthetic DNA construct"
                     /mol_type="other DNA"
     primer_bind     complement(44..63)
                     /label=pRS-marker
                     /note="pRS vectors, use to sequence yeast selectable
                     marker"
     enhancer        235..614
                     /label=CMV enhancer
                     /note="human cytomegalovirus immediate early enhancer"
     promoter        615..818
                     /label=CMV promoter
                     /note="human cytomegalovirus (CMV) immediate early
                     promoter"
     primer_bind     769..789
                     /label=CMV-F
                     /note="Human CMV immediate early promoter, forward primer"
     primer_bind     863..882
                     /label=T7
                     /note="T7 promoter, forward primer"
     promoter        863..881
                     /label=T7 promoter
                     /note="promoter for bacteriophage T7 RNA polymerase"
     CDS             914..955
                     /codon_start=1
                     /product="epitope tag from simian virus 5"
                     /label=V5 tag
                     /translation="GKPIPNPLLGLDST"
     CDS             956..976
                     /codon_start=1
                     /product="tobacco etch virus (TEV) protease recognition and
                     cleavage site"
                     /label=TEV site
                     /translation="ENLYFQG"
     protein_bind    1007..1031
                     /gene="mutant version of attB"
                     /label=attB1
                     /bound_moiety="BP Clonase(TM)"
                     /note="recombination site for the Gateway(R) BP reaction"
     protein_bind    complement(2668..2692)
                     /gene="mutant version of attB"
                     /label=attB2
                     /bound_moiety="BP Clonase(TM)"
                     /note="recombination site for the Gateway(R) BP reaction"
     primer_bind     complement(2711..2728)
                     /label=BGH-rev
                     /note="Bovine growth hormone terminator, reverse primer.
                     Also called BGH reverse"
     polyA_signal    2717..2941
                     /label=bGH poly(A) signal
                     /note="bovine growth hormone polyadenylation signal"
     rep_origin      2987..3415
                     /direction=RIGHT
                     /label=f1 ori
                     /note="f1 bacteriophage origin of replication; arrow
                     indicates direction of (+) strand synthesis"
     primer_bind     complement(3074..3093)
                     /label=F1ori-R
                     /note="F1 origin, reverse primer"
     primer_bind     3284..3305
                     /label=F1ori-F
                     /note="F1 origin, forward primer"
     primer_bind     complement(3424..3444)
                     /label=pBABE 3'
                     /note="SV40 enhancer, reverse primer for pBABE vectors"
     promoter        3429..3758
                     /label=SV40 promoter
                     /note="SV40 enhancer and early promoter"
     rep_origin      3609..3744
                     /label=SV40 ori
                     /note="SV40 origin of replication"
     primer_bind     3671..3690
                     /label=SV40pro-F
                     /note="SV40 promoter/origin, forward primer"
     CDS             3825..4619
                     /codon_start=1
                     /gene="aph(3')-II (or nptII)"
                     /product="aminoglycoside phosphotransferase from Tn5"
                     /label=NeoR/KanR
                     /note="confers resistance to neomycin, kanamycin, and G418
                     (Geneticin(R))"
                     /translation="MIEQDGLHAGSPAAWVERLFGYDWAQQTIGCSDAAVFRLSAQGRP
                     VLFVKTDLSGALNELQDEAARLSWLATTGVPCAAVLDVVTEAGRDWLLLGEVPGQDLLS
                     SHLAPAEKVSIMADAMRRLHTLDPATCPFDHQAKHRIERARTRMEAGLVDQDDLDEEHQ
                     GLAPAELFARLKARMPDGEDLVVTHGDACLPNIMVENGRFSGFIDCGRLGVADRYQDIA
                     LATRDIAEELGGEWADRFLVLYGIAAPDSQRIAFYRLLDEFF"
     primer_bind     complement(3879..3898)
                     /label=Neo-R
                     /note="Neomycin resistance gene, reverse primer"
     primer_bind     4489..4508
                     /label=Neo-F
                     /note="Neomycin resistance gene, forward primer"
     polyA_signal    4793..4914
                     /label=SV40 poly(A) signal
                     /note="SV40 polyadenylation signal"
     primer_bind     complement(4830..4849)
                     /label=SV40pA-R
                     /note="SV40 polyA, reverse primer"
     primer_bind     4884..4903
                     /label=EBV-rev
                     /note="SV40 polyA terminator, reverse primer"
     primer_bind     complement(4963..4979)
                     /label=M13 rev
                     /note="common sequencing primer, one of multiple similar
                     variants"
     primer_bind     complement(4963..4979)
                     /label=M13 Reverse
                     /note="In lacZ gene. Also called M13-rev"
     primer_bind     complement(4976..4998)
                     /label=M13/pUC Reverse
                     /note="In lacZ gene"
     protein_bind    4987..5003
                     /label=lac operator
                     /bound_moiety="lac repressor encoded by lacI"
                     /note="The lac repressor binds to the lac operator to
                     inhibit transcription in E. coli. This inhibition can be
                     relieved by adding lactose or
                     isopropyl-beta-D-thiogalactopyranoside (IPTG)."
     promoter        complement(5011..5041)
                     /label=lac promoter
                     /note="promoter for the E. coli lac operon"
     protein_bind    5056..5077
                     /label=CAP binding site
                     /bound_moiety="E. coli catabolite activator protein"
                     /note="CAP binding activates transcription in the presence
                     of cAMP."
     primer_bind     complement(5194..5211)
                     /label=L4440
                     /note="L4440 vector, forward primer"
     rep_origin      complement(5365..5950)
                     /direction=LEFT
                     /label=ori
                     /note="high-copy-number ColE1/pMB1/pBR322/pUC origin of
                     replication"
     primer_bind     complement(5445..5464)
                     /label=pBR322ori-F
                     /note="pBR322 origin, forward primer"
     CDS             complement(6121..6981)
                     /codon_start=1
                     /gene="bla"
                     /product="beta-lactamase"
                     /label=AmpR
                     /note="confers resistance to ampicillin, carbenicillin, and
                     related antibiotics"
                     /translation="MSIQHFRVALIPFFAAFCLPVFAHPETLVKVKDAEDQLGARVGYI
                     ELDLNSGKILESFRPEERFPMMSTFKVLLCGAVLSRIDAGQEQLGRRIHYSQNDLVEYS
                     PVTEKHLTDGMTVRELCSAAITMSDNTAANLLLTTIGGPKELTAFLHNMGDHVTRLDRW
                     EPELNEAIPNDERDTTMPVAMATTLRKLLTGELLTLASRQQLIDWMEADKVAGPLLRSA
                     LPAGWFIADKSGAGERGSRGIIAALGPDGKPSRIVVIYTTGSQATMDERNRQIAEIGAS
                     LIKHW"
     primer_bind     6744..6763
                     /label=Amp-R
                     /note="Ampicillin resistance gene, reverse primer"
     promoter        complement(6982..7086)
                     /gene="bla"
                     /label=AmpR promoter
ORIGIN
        1 gacggatcgg gagatctccc gatcccctat ggtcgactct cagtacaatc tgctctgatg
       61 ccgcatagtt aagccagtat ctgctccctg cttgtgtgtt ggaggtcgct gagtagtgcg
      121 cgagcaaaat ttaagctaca acaaggcaag gcttgaccga caattgcatg aagaatctgc
      181 ttagggttag gcgttttgcg ctgcttcgcg atgtacgggc cagatatacg cgttgacatt
      241 gattattgac tagttattaa tagtaatcaa ttacggggtc attagttcat agcccatata
      301 tggagttccg cgttacataa cttacggtaa atggcccgcc tggctgaccg cccaacgacc
      361 cccgcccatt gacgtcaata atgacgtatg ttcccatagt aacgccaata gggactttcc
      421 attgacgtca atgggtggac tatttacggt aaactgccca cttggcagta catcaagtgt
      481 atcatatgcc aagtacgccc cctattgacg tcaatgacgg taaatggccc gcctggcatt
      541 atgcccagta catgacctta tgggactttc ctacttggca gtacatctac gtattagtca
      601 tcgctattac catggtgatg cggttttggc agtacatcaa tgggcgtgga tagcggtttg
      661 actcacgggg atttccaagt ctccacccca ttgacgtcaa tgggagtttg ttttggcacc
      721 aaaatcaacg ggactttcca aaatgtcgta acaactccgc cccattgacg caaatgggcg
      781 gtaggcgtgt acggtgggag gtctatataa gcagagctct ctggctaact agagaaccca
      841 ctgcttactg gcttatcgaa attaatacga ctcactatag ggagacccaa gctggctagt
      901 taagcttacc atgggtaagc ctatccctaa ccctctcctc ggtctcgatt ctacggaaaa
      961 cctgtatttt cagggcccgg atccgtcgac gaattctgca gatatcacaa gtttgtacaa
     1021 aaaagcaggc tttaaaggaa ccaattcagt cgacgatata aaaaactcac catctagcct
     1081 taattctcct tcctcctaca actgcagtca atccatctta cccctggagc acggctccat
     1141 atacatacct tcctcctatg tagacagcca ccatgaatat ccagccatga cattctatag
     1201 ccctgctgtg atgaattaca gcattcccag caatgtcact aacttggaag gtgggcctgg
     1261 tcggcagacc acaagcccaa atgtgttgtg gccaacacct gggcaccttt ctcctttagt
     1321 ggtccatcgc cagttatcac atctgtatgc ggaacctcaa aagagtccct ggtgtgaagc
     1381 aagatcgcta gaacacacct tacctgtaaa cagagagaca ctgaaaagga aggttagtgg
     1441 gaaccgttgc gccagccctg ttactggtcc aggttcaaag agggatgctc acttctgcgc
     1501 tgtctgcagc gattacgcat cgggatatca ctatggagtc tggtcgtgtg aaggatgtaa
     1561 ggcctttttt aaaagaagca ttcaaggaca taatgattat atttgtccag ctacaaatca
     1621 gtgtacaatc gataaaaacc ggcgcaagag ctgccaggcc tgccgacttc ggaagtgtta
     1681 cgaagtggga atggtgaagt gtggctcccg gagagagaga tgtgggtacc gccttgtgcg
     1741 gagacagaga agtgccgacg agcagctgca ctgtgccggc aaggccaaga gaagtggcgg
     1801 ccacgcgccc cgagtgcggg agctgctgct ggacgccctg agccccgagc agctagtgct
     1861 caccctcctg gaggctgagc cgccccatgt gctgatcagc cgccccagtg cgcccttcac
     1921 cgaggcctcc atgatgatgt ccctgaccaa gttggccgac aaggagttgg tacacatgat
     1981 cagctgggcc aagaagattc ccggctttgt ggagctcagc ctgttcgacc aagtgcggct
     2041 cttggagagc tgttggatgg aggtgttaat gatggggctg atgtggcgct caattgacca
     2101 ccccggcaag ctcatctttg ctccagatct tgttctggac agggatgagg ggaaatgcgt
     2161 agaaggaatt ctggaaatct ttgacatgct cctggcaact acttcaaggt ttcgagagtt
     2221 aaaactccaa cacaaagaat atctctgtgt caaggccatg atcctgctca attccagtat
     2281 gtaccctctg gtcacagcga cccaggatgc tgacagcagc cggaagctgg ctcacttgct
     2341 gaacgccgtg accgatgctt tggtttgggt gattgccaag agcggcatct cctcccagca
     2401 gcaatccatg cgcctggcta acctcctgat gctcctgtcc cacgtcaggc atgcgagtaa
     2461 caagggcatg gaacatctgc tcaacatgaa gtgcaaaaat gtggtcccag tgtatgacct
     2521 gctgctggag atgctgaatg cccacgtgct tcgcgggtgc aagtcctcca tcacggggtc
     2581 cgagtgcagc ccggcagagg acagtaaaag caaagagggc tcccagaacc cacagtctca
     2641 gtgagcggcc gcactcgaga tatctagacc cagctttctt gtacaaagtg gtgataaacc
     2701 cgctgatcag cctcgactgt gccttctagt tgccagccat ctgttgtttg cccctccccc
     2761 gtgccttcct tgaccctgga aggtgccact cccactgtcc tttcctaata aaatgaggaa
     2821 attgcatcgc attgtctgag taggtgtcat tctattctgg ggggtggggt ggggcaggac
     2881 agcaaggggg aggattggga agacaatagc aggcatgctg gggatgcggt gggctctatg
     2941 gcttctgagg cggaaagaac cagctggggc tctagggggt atccccnnnn nnnnnnnnnn
     3001 nnnnnnnnnn nnnnnnnnnn nnnnnnnnnn nnnnnnnnnn nnnnnnnnnn nnnnnnnnnn
     3061 nnnnnnnnnn nnnnnnnnnn nnnnnnnnnn nnnnnnnnnn nnnnnnnnnn cnnnnnnnnn
     3121 nnnnnnnnnn nnnnnnnnnn nnnnnnnnnn nnnnnnnnnn nnnnnnnnnn nnnnnnnnnn
     3181 nnnnnnnnnn nnnnnnnnnn nnannnnnnn nnnnnnnnnn nnnnnnnnnn nnnnnnnnnn
     3241 nnnnnnnnnn nncctttgac gttggagtcc acgttcttta atagtggact cttgttccaa
     3301 actggaacaa cactcaaccc tatctcggtc tattcttttg atttataagg gattttgccg
     3361 atttcggcct attggttaaa aaatgagctg atttaacaaa aatttaacgc gaattaattc
     3421 tgtggaatgt gtgtcagtta gggtgtggaa agtccccagg ctccccagca ggcagaagta
     3481 tgcaaagcat gcatctcaat tagtcagcaa ccaggtgtgg aaagtcccca ggctccccag
     3541 caggcagaag tatgcaaagc atgcatctca attagtcagc aaccatagtc ccgcccctaa
     3601 ctccgcccat cccgccccta actccgccca gttccgccca ttctccgccc catggctgac
     3661 taattttttt tatttatgca gaggccgagg ccgcctctgc ctctgagcta ttccagaagt
     3721 agtgaggagg cttttttgga ggcctaggct tttgcaaaaa gctcccggga gcttgtatat
     3781 ccattttcgg atctgatcaa gagacaggat gaggatcgtt tcgcatgatt gaacaagatg
     3841 gattgcacgc aggttctccg gccgcttggg tggagaggct attcggctat gactgggcac
     3901 aacagacaat cggctgctct gatgccgccg tgttccggct gtcagcgcag gggcgcccgg
     3961 ttctttttgt caagaccgac ctgtccggtg ccctgaatga actgcaggac gaggcagcgc
     4021 ggctatcgtg gctggccacg acgggcgttc cttgcgcagc tgtgctcgac gttgtcactg
     4081 aagcgggaag ggactggctg ctattgggcg aagtgccggg gcaggatctc ctgtcatctc
     4141 accttgctcc tgccgagaaa gtatccatca tggctgatgc aatgcggcgg ctgcatacgc
     4201 ttgatccggc tacctgccca ttcgaccacc aagcgaaaca tcgcatcgag cgagcacgta
     4261 ctcggatgga agccggtctt gtcgatcagg atgatctgga cgaagagcat caggggctcg
     4321 cgccagccga actgttcgcc aggctcaagg cgcgcatgcc cgacggcgag gatctcgtcg
     4381 tgacccatgg cgatgcctgc ttgccgaata tcatggtgga aaatggccgc ttttctggat
     4441 tcatcgactg tggccggctg ggtgtggcgg accgctatca ggacatagcg ttggctaccc
     4501 gtgatattgc tgaagagctt ggcggcgaat gggctgaccg cttcctcgtg ctttacggta
     4561 tcgccgctcc cgattcgcag cgcatcgcct tctatcgcct tcttgacgag ttcttctgag
     4621 cgggactctg gggttcgaaa tgaccgacca agcgacgccc aacctgccat cacgagattt
     4681 cgattccacc gccgccttct atgaaaggtt gggcttcgga atcgttttcc gggacgccgg
     4741 ctggatgatc ctccagcgcg gggatctcat gctggagttc ttcgcccacc ccaacttgtt
     4801 tattgcagct tataatggtt acaaataaag caatagcatc acaaatttca caaataaagc
     4861 atttttttca ctgcattcta gttgtggttt gtccaaactc atcaatgtat cttatcatgt
     4921 ctgtataccg tcgacctcta gctagagctt ggcgtaatca tggtcatagc tgtttcctgt
     4981 gtgaaattgt tatccgctca caattccaca caacatacga gccggaagca taaagtgtaa
     5041 agcctggggt gcctaatgag tgagctaact cacattaatt gcgttgcgct cactgcccgc
     5101 tttccagtcg ggaaacctgt cgtgccagct gcattaatga atcggccaac gcgcggggag
     5161 aggcggtttg cgtattgggc gctcttccgc ttcctcgctc actgactcgc tgcgctcggt
     5221 cgttcggctg cggcgagcgg tatcagctca ctcaaaggcg gtaatacggt tatccacaga
     5281 atcaggggat aacgcaggaa agaacatgtg agcaaaaggc cagcaaaagg ccaggaaccg
     5341 taaaaaggcc gcgttgctgg cgtttttcca taggctccgc ccccctgacg agcatcacaa
     5401 aaatcgacgc tcaagtcaga ggtggcgaaa cccgacagga ctataaagat accaggcgtt
     5461 tccccctgga agctccctcg tgcgctctcc tgttccgacc ctgccgctta ccggatacct
     5521 gtccgccttt ctcccttcgg gaagcgtggc gctttctcat agctcacgct gtaggtatct
     5581 cagttcggtg taggtcgttc gctccaagct gggctgtgtg cacgaacccc ccgttcagcc
     5641 cgaccgctgc gccttatccg gtaactatcg tcttgagtcc aacccggtaa gacacgactt
     5701 atcgccactg gcagcagcca ctggtaacag gattagcaga gcgaggtatg taggcggtgc
     5761 tacagagttc ttgaagtggt ggcctaacta cggctacact agaagaacag tatttggtat
     5821 ctgcgctctg ctgaagccag ttaccttcgg aaaaagagtt ggtagctctt gatccggcaa
     5881 acaaaccacc gctggtagcg gtttttttgt ttgcaagcag cagattacgc gcagaaaaaa
     5941 aggatctcaa gaagatcctt tgatcttttc tacggggtct gacgctcagt ggaacgaaaa
     6001 ctcacgttaa gggattttgg tcatgagatt atcaaaaagg atcttcacct agatcctttt
     6061 aaattaaaaa tgaagtttta aatcaatcta aagtatatat gagtaaactt ggtctgacag
     6121 ttaccaatgc ttaatcagtg aggcacctat ctcagcgatc tgtctatttc gttcatccat
     6181 agttgcctga ctccccgtcg tgtagataac tacgatacgg gagggcttac catctggccc
     6241 cagtgctgca atgataccgc gagacccacg ctcaccggct ccagatttat cagcaataaa
     6301 ccagccagcc ggaagggccg agcgcagaag tggtcctgca actttatccg cctccatcca
     6361 gtctattaat tgttgccggg aagctagagt aagtagttcg ccagttaata gtttgcgcaa
     6421 cgttgttgcc attgctacag gcatcgtggt gtcacgctcg tcgtttggta tggcttcatt
     6481 cagctccggt tcccaacgat caaggcgagt tacatgatcc cccatgttgt gcaaaaaagc
     6541 ggttagctcc ttcggtcctc cgatcgttgt cagaagtaag ttggccgcag tgttatcact
     6601 catggttatg gcagcactgc ataattctct tactgtcatg ccatccgtaa gatgcttttc
     6661 tgtgactggt gagtactcaa ccaagtcatt ctgagaatag tgtatgcggc gaccgagttg
     6721 ctcttgcccg gcgtcaatac gggataatac cgcgccacat agcagaactt taaaagtgct
     6781 catcattgga aaacgttctt cggggcgaaa actctcaagg atcttaccgc tgttgagatc
     6841 cagttcgatg taacccactc gtgcacccaa ctgatcttca gcatctttta ctttcaccag
     6901 cgtttctggg tgagcaaaaa caggaaggca aaatgccgca aaaaagggaa taagggcgac
     6961 acggaaatgt tgaatactca tactcttcct ttttcaatat tattgaagca tttatcaggg
     7021 ttattgtctc atgagcggat acatatttga atgtatttag aaaaataaac aaataggggt
     7081 tccgcgcaca tttccccgaa aagtgccacc tgacgtc
//
